Addgene plasmid #83005: pDONR223_SDHB_WT_V5
Purpose: Gateway Donor vector containing SDHB, used as an over expression control for gene expression analysis. Part of the Target Accelerator Plasmid Collection.
Depositing lab: Jesse Boehm & Matthew Meyerson & David Root. Depositing organization: Broad Institute. Publication: High-throughput Phenotyping of Lung Cancer Somatic Mutations. Berger AH, Brooks AN, Wu X, Shrestha Y, Chouinard C, Piccioni F, Bagul M, Kamburov A, Imielinski M, Hogstrom L, Zhu C, Yang X, Pantel S, Sakai R, Watson J, Kaplan N, Campbell JD, Singh S, Root DE, Narayan R, Natoli T, Lahr DL, Tirosh I, Tamayo P, Getz G, Wong B, Doench J, Subramanian A, Golub TR, Meyerson M, Boehm JS. Cancer Cell. 2016 Aug 8;30(2):214-28. doi: 10.1016/j.ccell.2016.06.022. Epub 2016 Jul 28. PubMed 27478040.
Backbone
  Vector backbone: pDONR223
  Backbone manufacturer: Invitrogen
  Vector type: Gateway Entry vector
Growth in bacteria
  Bacterial resistance: Spectinomycin, 50 μg/mL
  Growth temperature: 37°C
  Growth strain: DH5alpha
  Copy number: High Copy
Gene/Insert
  Gene/Insert name: SDHB
  Species: H. sapiens (human)
  GenBank ID: NM_003000
  Entrez Gene: SDHB (a.k.a. CWS2, IP, MC2DN4, PGL4, PPGL4, SDH, SDH1, SDH2, SDHIP)
  Promoter: None
  Cloning method: Gateway Cloning
  Sequencing primers: 5′ M13pUC-fwd; 3′ M13-Rev
Terms and licenses: Academic/Nonprofit Terms; Industry Terms: Not Available to Industry
Depositor comments: Open state: NO stop codon immediately follows insert
How to cite: pDONR223_SDHB_WT_V5 was a gift from Jesse Boehm & Matthew Meyerson & David Root (Addgene plasmid # 83005 ; http://n2t.net/addgene:83005 ; RRID:Addgene_83005)
