[The description below was written by a language model from this plasmid's Addgene catalogue record and pLannotate feature annotations shown in this document.]
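Description:
pDONR223_SDHB_WT_V5 is a Gateway entry clone built on the Invitrogen pDONR223 backbone, carrying the wild-type human SDHB open reading frame. It is a small (about 3.6 kb) bacterial plasmid that replicates from a high-copy ColE1/pUC-type origin and is selected with spectinomycin through the aadA (SmR) aminoglycoside adenylyltransferase gene. That gene sits downstream of a fragment of the class 1 integron Pc promoter and a remnant of a gentamicin resistance gene. Other annotated backbone elements include the rrnB T1 and T2 transcription terminators, which insulate the cloning site from read-through transcription, short lacZα and lacI fragments, and a T7 promoter adjacent to the insert on the opposite strand.

The SDHB coding sequence encodes the iron-sulfur subunit of succinate dehydrogenase, mitochondrial complex II, which passes electrons from succinate to ubiquinone. It is flanked by two attL recombination sites, which the automated annotation labels attL3 and attL2. These sites allow the ORF to be moved by an LR Clonase reaction into any compatible destination vector. The plasmid has no promoter driving the insert, so expression depends entirely on the destination vector. The depositor notes that the clone is in the "open" configuration, with no stop codon after the insert, which permits in-frame fusion to a C-terminal tag supplied by the destination vector. The "V5" in the name presumably refers to such a tag, since no V5 feature is annotated in this plasmid. The construct belongs to the Target Accelerator Plasmid Collection and is described as an overexpression control for gene expression analysis.
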