Features (pLannotate 1.2.2; 12 found; start..end, strand, type, name):
     38..74      -  CDS            lacZα (fragment): LacZα fragment of β-galactosidase; lacZ fragment
     91..186     +  protein_bind   attL3: mutant version of attL; recombination site for the Gateway® LR reaction LR Clonase™
    189..1028    +  CDS            SDHB: SDHB_HUMAN - Also known as SDH, SDH1. Experimental evidence at protein level: Swiss-Prot protein existence level 1. Iron-sulfur protein (IP) subunit of succinate dehydrogenase (SDH) that is involved in complex II of the mitochondrial electron transport chain and is responsible for transferring electrons from succinate to ubiquinone (coenzyme Q). From Homo sapiens (Human).
   1030..1129    -  protein_bind   attL2: mutant version of attL; recombination site for the Gateway® LR reaction LR Clonase™
   1147..1165    -  promoter       T7 promoter: promoter for bacteriophage T7 RNA polymerase
   1355..1378    +  promoter       Pc promoter (fragment): intI1 (promoter lies within the coding sequence); class 1 integron promoter
   1554..1610    +  CDS            GmR (fragment): gentamycin acetyltransferase; aacC1; confers resistance to gentamycin
   1617..2408    +  CDS            SmR: aminoglycoside adenylyltransferase (Murphy, 1985); aadA; confers resistance to spectinomycin and streptomycin
   2501..3089    +  rep_origin     ori: high-copy-number ColE1/pMB1/pBR322/pUC origin of replication
   3272..3364    +  CDS            lacI (fragment): lac repressor; lacI; The lac repressor binds to the lac operator to inhibit transcription in E. coli. This inhibition can be relieved by adding lactose or isopropyl-β-D-thiogalactopyranoside (IPTG).
   3419..3446    -  terminator     rrnB T2 terminator: transcription terminator T2 from the E. coli rrnB gene
   3578..3621    +  terminator     rrnB T1 terminator: Escherichia coli rrnB; transcription terminator T1 from the E. coli rrnB gene
>Addgene plasmid #83005 | pDONR223_SDHB_WT_V5 | addgene full sequence | sequence record 162763 | Addgene NGS Result
GGCAGTTCCCTACTCTCGCGTTAACGCTAGCATGGATGTTTTCCCAGTCACGACGTTGTAAAACGACGGC
CAGTCTTAAGCTCGGGCCCCAAATAATGATTTTATTTTGACTGATAGTGACCTGTTCGTTGCAACAAATT
GATGAGCAATGCTTTTTTATAATGCCAACTTTGTACAAAAAAGTTGGCATGGCGGCGGTGGTCGCACTCT
CCTTGAGGCGCCGGTTGCCGGCCACAACCCTTGGCGGAGCCTGCCTGCAGGCCTCCCGAGGAGCCCAGAC
AGCTGCAGCCACAGCTCCCCGTATCAAGAAATTTGCCATCTATCGATGGGACCCAGACAAGGCTGGAGAC
AAACCTCATATGCAGACTTATGAAGTTGACCTTAATAAATGTGGCCCCATGGTATTGGATGCTTTAATCA
AGATTAAGAATGAAGTTGACTCTACTTTGACCTTCCGAAGATCATGCAGAGAAGGCATCTGTGGCTCTTG
TGCAATGAACATCAATGGAGGCAACACTCTAGCTTGCACCCGAAGGATTGACACCAACCTCAATAAGGTC
TCAAAAATCTACCCTCTTCCACACATGTATGTGATAAAGGATCTTGTTCCCGATTTGAGCAACTTCTATG
CACAGTACAAATCCATTGAGCCTTATTTGAAGAAGAAGGATGAATCTCAGGAAGGCAAGCAGCAGTATCT
GCAGTCCATAGAAGAGCGTGAGAAACTGGACGGGCTCTACGAGTGCATTCTCTGTGCCTGCTGTAGCACC
AGCTGCCCCAGCTACTGGTGGAACGGAGACAAATATCTGGGGCCTGCAGTTCTTATGCAGGCCTATCGCT
GGATGATTGACTCCAGAGATGACTTCACAGAGGAGCGCCTGGCCAAGCTGCAGGACCCATTCTCTCTATA
CCGCTGCCACACCATCATGAACTGCACAAGGACCTGTCCTAAGGGTCTGAATCCAGGGAAAGCTATTGCA
GAGATCAAGAAAATGATGGCAACCTATAAGGAGAAGAAAGCTTCAGTTTACCCAACTTTCTTGTACAAAG
TTGGCATTATAAGAAAGCATTGCTTATCAATTTGTTGCAACGAACAGGTCACTATCAGTCAAAATAAAAT
CATTATTTGCCATCCAGCTGATATCCCCTATAGTGAGTCGTATTACATGGTCATAGCTGTTTCCTGGCAG
CTCTGGCCCGTGTCTCAAAATCTCTGATGTTACATTGCACAAGATAAAAATATATCATCATGCCTCCTCT
AGACCAGCCAGGACAGAAATGCCTCGACTTCGCTGCTACCCAAGGTTGCCGGGTGACGCACACCGTGGAA
ACGGATGAAGGCACGAACCCAGTGGACATAAGCCTGTTCGGTTCGTAAGCTGTAATGCAAGTAGCGTATG
CGCTCACGCAACTGGTCCAGAACCTTGACCGAACGCAGCGGTGGTAACGGCGCAGTGGCGGTTTTCATGG
CTTGTTATGACTGTTTTTTTGGGGTACAGTCTATGCCTCGGGCATCCAAGCAGCAAGCGCGTTACGCCGT
GGGTCGATGTTTGATGTTATGGAGCAGCAACGATGTTACGCAGCAGGGCAGTCGCCCTAAAACAAAGTTA
AACATTATGAGGGAAGCGGTGATCGCCGAAGTATCGACTCAACTATCAGAGGTAGTTGGCGTCATCGAGC
GCCATCTCGAACCGACGTTGCTGGCCGTACATTTGTACGGCTCCGCAGTGGATGGCGGCCTGAAGCCACA
CAGTGATATTGATTTGCTGGTTACGGTGACCGTAAGGCTTGATGAAACAACGCGGCGAGCTTTGATCAAC
GACCTTTTGGAAACTTCGGCTTCCCCTGGAGAGAGCGAGATTCTCCGCGCTGTAGAAGTCACCATTGTTG
TGCACGACGACATCATTCCGTGGCGTTATCCAGCTAAGCGCGAACTGCAATTTGGAGAATGGCAGCGCAA
TGACATTCTTGCAGGTATCTTCGAGCCAGCCACGATCGACATTGATCTGGCTATCTTGCTGACAAAAGCA
AGAGAACATAGCGTTGCCTTGGTAGGTCCAGCGGCGGAGGAACTCTTTGATCCGGTTCCTGAACAGGATC
TATTTGAGGCGCTAAATGAAACCTTAACGCTATGGAACTCGCCGCCCGACTGGGCTGGCGATGAGCGAAA
TGTAGTGCTTACGTTGTCCCGCATTTGGTACAGCGCAGTAACCGGCAAAATCGCGCCGAAGGATGTCGCT
GCCGACTGGGCAATGGAGCGCCTGCCGGCCCAGTATCAGCCCGTCATACTTGAAGCTAGACAGGCTTATC
TTGGACAAGAAGAAGATCGCTTGGCCTCGCGCGCAGATCAGTTGGAAGAATTTGTCCACTACGTGAAAGG
CGAGATCACCAAGGTAGTCGGCAAATAACCCTCGAGCCACCCATGACCAAAATCCCTTAACGTGAGTTAC
GCGTCGTTCCACTGAGCGTCAGACCCCGTAGAAAAGATCAAAGGATCTTCTTGAGATCCTTTTTTTCTGC
GCGTAATCTGCTGCTTGCAAACAAAAAAACCACCGCTACCAGCGGTGGTTTGTTTGCCGGATCAAGAGCT
ACCAACTCTTTTTCCGAAGGTAACTGGCTTCAGCAGAGCGCAGATACCAAATACTGTTCTTCTAGTGTAG
CCGTAGTTAGGCCACCACTTCAAGAACTCTGTAGCACCGCCTACATACCTCGCTCTGCTAATCCTGTTAC
CAGTGGCTGCTGCCAGTGGCGATAAGTCGTGTCTTACCGGGTTGGACTCAAGACGATAGTTACCGGATAA
GGCGCAGCGGTCGGGCTGAACGGGGGGTTCGTGCACACAGCCCAGCTTGGAGCGAACGACCTACACCGAA
CTGAGATACCTACAGCGTGAGCTATGAGAAAGCGCCACGCTTCCCGAAGGGAGAAAGGCGGACAGGTATC
CGGTAAGCGGCAGGGTCGGAACAGGAGAGCGCACGAGGGAGCTTCCAGGGGGAAACGCCTGGTATCTTTA
TAGTCCTGTCGGGTTTCGCCACCTCTGACTTGAGCGTCGATTTTTGTGATGCTCGTCAGGGGGGCGGAGC
CTATGGAAAAACGCCAGCAACGCGGCCTTTTTACGGTTCCTGGCCTTTTGCTGGCCTTTTGCTCACATGT
TCTTTCCTGCGTTATCCCCTGATTCTGTGGATAACCGTATTACCGCCTTTGAGTGAGCTGATACCGCTCG
CCGCAGCCGAACGACCGAGCGCAGCGAGTCAGTGAGCGAGGAAGCGGAAGAGCGCCCAATACGCAAACCG
CCTCTCCCCGCGCGTTGGCCGATTCATTAATGCAGCTGGCACGACAGGTTTCCCGACTGGAAAGCGGGCA
GTGAGCGCAACGCAATTAATACGCGTACCGCTAGCCAGGAAGAGTTTGTAGAAACGCAAAAAGGCCATCC
GTCAGGATGGCCTTCTGCTTAGTTTGATGCCTGGCAGTTTATGGCGGGCGTCCTGCCCGCCACCCTCCGG
GCCGTTGCTTCACAACGTTCAAATCCGCTCCCGGCGGATTTGTCCTACTCAGGAGAGCGTTCACCGACAA
ACAACAGATAAAACGAAAGGCCCAGTCTTCCGACTGAGCCTTTCGTTTTATTTGATGCCT
