>Addgene plasmid #83005 | pDONR223_SDHB_WT_V5 | depositor partial sequence | sequence record 162762 | Insert sequence
ATGGCGGCGGTGGTCGCACTCTCCTTGAGGCGCCGGTTGCCGGCCACAACCCTTGGCGGAGCCTGCCTGC
AGGCCTCCCGAGGAGCCCAGACAGCTGCAGCCACAGCTCCCCGTATCAAGAAATTTGCCATCTATCGATG
GGACCCAGACAAGGCTGGAGACAAACCTCATATGCAGACTTATGAAGTTGACCTTAATAAATGTGGCCCC
ATGGTATTGGATGCTTTAATCAAGATTAAGAATGAAGTTGACTCTACTTTGACCTTCCGAAGATCATGCA
GAGAAGGCATCTGTGGCTCTTGTGCAATGAACATCAATGGAGGCAACACTCTAGCTTGCACCCGAAGGAT
TGACACCAACCTCAATAAGGTCTCAAAAATCTACCCTCTTCCACACATGTATGTGATAAAGGATCTTGTT
CCCGATTTGAGCAACTTCTATGCACAGTACAAATCCATTGAGCCTTATTTGAAGAAGAAGGATGAATCTC
AGGAAGGCAAGCAGCAGTATCTGCAGTCCATAGAAGAGCGTGAGAAACTGGACGGGCTCTACGAGTGCAT
TCTCTGTGCCTGCTGTAGCACCAGCTGCCCCAGCTACTGGTGGAACGGAGACAAATATCTGGGGCCTGCA
GTTCTTATGCAGGCCTATCGCTGGATGATTGACTCCAGAGATGACTTCACAGAGGAGCGCCTGGCCAAGC
TGCAGGACCCATTCTCTCTATACCGCTGCCACACCATCATGAACTGCACAAGGACCTGTCCTAAGGGTCT
GAATCCAGGGAAAGCTATTGCAGAGATCAAGAAAATGATGGCAACCTATAAGGAGAAGAAAGCTTCAGTT
